>Addgene plasmid #132053 | pDONR221_SLC25A38 | addgene full sequence | sequence record 261914 | Addgene NGS Result
CTTTCCTGCGTTATCCCCTGATTCTGTGGATAACCGTATTACCGCCTTTGAGTGAGCTGATACCGCTCGC
CGCAGCCGAACGACCGAGCGCAGCGAGTCAGTGAGCGAGGAAGCGGAAGAGCGCCCAATACGCAAACCGC
CTCTCCCCGCGCGTTGGCCGATTCATTAATGCAGCTGGCACGACAGGTTTCCCGACTGGAAAGCGGGCAG
TGAGCGCAACGCAATTAATACGCGTACCGCTAGCCAGGAAGAGTTTGTAGAAACGCAAAAAGGCCATCCG
TCAGGATGGCCTTCTGCTTAGTTTGATGCCTGGCAGTTTATGGCGGGCGTCCTGCCCGCCACCCTCCGGG
CCGTTGCTTCACAACGTTCAAATCCGCTCCCGGCGGATTTGTCCTACTCAGGAGAGCGTTCACCGACAAA
CAACAGATAAAACGAAAGGCCCAGTCTTCCGACTGAGCCTTTCGTTTTATTTGATGCCTGGCAGTTCCCT
ACTCTCGCGTTAACGCTAGCATGGATGTTTTCCCAGTCACGACGTTGTAAAACGACGGCCAGTCTTAAGC
TCGGGCCCCAAATAATGATTTTATTTTGACTGATAGTGACCTGTTCGTTGCAACACATTGATGAGCAATG
CTTTTTTATAATGCCAACTTTGTACAAAAAAGCAGGCTCCACCATGATCCAGAACAGCAGGCCATCCCTG
CTGCAGCCACAGGACGTGGGCGATACCGTGGAGACACTGATGCTGCACCCAGTGATCAAGGCCTTCCTGT
GCGGCAGCATCTCCGGCACCTGTTCCACACTGCTGTTTCAGCCTCTGGACCTGCTGAAGACCAGACTGCA
GACACTGCAGCCATCTGATCACGGAAGCAGGAGAGTGGGAATGCTGGCCGTGCTGCTGAAGGTGGTGAGG
ACCGAGAGCCTGCTGGGCCTGTGGAAGGGCATGTCTCCTAGCATCGTGCGCTGCGTGCCAGGAGTGGGAA
TCTACTTCGGCACCCTGTATAGCCTGAAGCAGTACTTTCTGAGGGGACACCCACCTACAGCCCTGGAGTC
CGTGATGCTGGGAGTGGGATCCCGGTCTGTGGCAGGCGTGTGCATGTCTCCCATCACCGTGATCAAGACA
AGATATGAGAGCGGCAAGTACGGCTATGAGTCCATCTATGCCGCCCTGCGGTCCATCTACCACTCTGAGG
GCCACAGAGGCCTGTTCTCCGGACTGACCGCCACACTGCTGAGGGACGCCCCTTTCTCTGGCATCTACCT
GATGTTTTATAACCAGACCAAGAATATCGTGCCCCACGACCAGGTGGATGCCACCCTGATCCCTATCACA
AATTTCTCTTGCGGCATCTTTGCAGGAATCCTGGCAAGCCTGGTGACCCAGCCAGCAGACGTGATCAAGA
CACACATGCAGCTGTATCCCCTGAAGTTCCAGTGGATCGGCCAGGCCGTGACACTGATCTTTAAGGATTA
CGGCCTGAGGGGCTTCTTTCAGGGAGGAATCCCTCGCGCCCTGAGGCGCACCCTGATGGCAGCAATGGCA
TGGACAGTGTACGAGGAGATGATGGCCAAGATGGGCCTGAAGTCCGACCCAGCTTTCTTGTACAAAGTTG
GCATTATAAGAAAGCATTGCTTATCAATTTGTTGCAACGAACAGGTCACTATCAGTCAAAATAAAATCAT
TATTTGCCATCCAGCTGATATCCCCTATAGTGAGTCGTATTACATGGTCATAGCTGTTTCCTGGCAGCTC
TGGCCCGTGTCTCAAAATCTCTGATGTTACATTGCACAAGATAAAAATATATCATCATGAACAATAAAAC
TGTCTGCTTACATAAACAGTAATACAAGGGGTGTTATGAGCCATATTCAACGGGAAACGTCGAGGCCGCG
ATTAAATTCCAACATGGATGCTGATTTATATGGGTATAAATGGGCTCGCGATAATGTCGGGCAATCAGGT
GCGACAATCTATCGCTTGTATGGGAAGCCCGATGCGCCAGAGTTGTTTCTGAAACATGGCAAAGGTAGCG
TTGCCAATGATGTTACAGATGAGATGGTCAGACTAAACTGGCTGACGGAATTTATGCCTCTTCCGACCAT
CAAGCATTTTATCCGTACTCCTGATGATGCATGGTTACTCACCACTGCGATCCCCGGAAAAACAGCATTC
CAGGTATTAGAAGAATATCCTGATTCAGGTGAAAATATTGTTGATGCGCTGGCAGTGTTCCTGCGCCGGT
TGCATTCGATTCCTGTTTGTAATTGTCCTTTTAACAGCGATCGCGTATTTCGTCTCGCTCAGGCGCAATC
ACGAATGAATAACGGTTTGGTTGATGCGAGTGATTTTGATGACGAGCGTAATGGCTGGCCTGTTGAACAA
GTCTGGAAAGAAATGCATAAACTTTTGCCATTCTCACCGGATTCAGTCGTCACTCATGGTGATTTCTCAC
TTGATAACCTTATTTTTGACGAGGGGAAATTAATAGGTTGTATTGATGTTGGACGAGTCGGAATCGCAGA
CCGATACCAGGATCTTGCCATCCTATGGAACTGCCTCGGTGAGTTTTCTCCTTCATTACAGAAACGGCTT
TTTCAAAAATATGGTATTGATAATCCTGATATGAATAAATTGCAGTTTCATTTGATGCTCGATGAGTTTT
TCTAATCAGAATTGGTTAATTGGTTGTAACACTGGCAGAGCATTACGCTGACTTGACGGGACGGCGCAAG
CTCATGACCAAAATCCCTTAACGTGAGTTACGCGTCGTTCCACTGAGCGTCAGACCCCGTAGAAAAGATC
AAAGGATCTTCTTGAGATCCTTTTTTTCTGCGCGTAATCTGCTGCTTGCAAACAAAAAAACCACCGCTAC
CAGCGGTGGTTTGTTTGCCGGATCAAGAGCTACCAACTCTTTTTCCGAAGGTAACTGGCTTCAGCAGAGC
GCAGATACCAAATACTGTTCTTCTAGTGTAGCCGTAGTTAGGCCACCACTTCAAGAACTCTGTAGCACCG
CCTACATACCTCGCTCTGCTAATCCTGTTACCAGTGGCTGCTGCCAGTGGCGATAAGTCGTGTCTTACCG
GGTTGGACTCAAGACGATAGTTACCGGATAAGGCGCAGCGGTCGGGCTGAACGGGGGGTTCGTGCACACA
GCCCAGCTTGGAGCGAACGACCTACACCGAACTGAGATACCTACAGCGTGAGCTATGAGAAAGCGCCACG
CTTCCCGAAGGGAGAAAGGCGGACAGGTATCCGGTAAGCGGCAGGGTCGGAACAGGAGAGCGCACGAGGG
AGCTTCCAGGGGGAAACGCCTGGTATCTTTATAGTCCTGTCGGGTTTCGCCACCTCTGACTTGAGCGTCG
ATTTTTGTGATGCTCGTCAGGGGGGCGGAGCCTATGGAAAAACGCCAGCAACGCGGCCTTTTTACGGTTC
CTGGCCTTTTGCTGGCCTTTTGCTCACATGTT
Features (pLannotate 1.2.2; 10 found; start..end, strand, type, name):
    121..213     +  CDS            lacI (fragment): lac repressor; lacI; The lac repressor binds to the lac operator to inhibit transcription in E. coli. This inhibition can be relieved by adding lactose or isopropyl-β-D-thiogalactopyranoside (IPTG).
    268..295     -  terminator     rrnB T2 terminator: transcription terminator T2 from the E. coli rrnB gene
    427..470     +  terminator     rrnB T1 terminator: Escherichia coli rrnB; transcription terminator T1 from the E. coli rrnB gene
    517..553     -  CDS            lacZα (fragment): LacZα fragment of β-galactosidase; lacZ fragment
    569..668     +  protein_bind   attL1: mutant version of attL; recombination site for the Gateway® LR reaction LR Clonase™
    674..1585    +  CDS            SLC25A38: S2538_HUMAN - Experimental evidence at transcript level: Swiss-Prot protein existence level 2. Mitochondrial glycine transporter that imports glycine into the mitochondrial matrix. Plays an important role in providing glycine for the first enzymatic step in heme biosynthesis, the condensation of glycine with succinyl-CoA to produce 5-aminolevulinate (ALA) in the mitochondrial matrix. Required during erythropoiesis. From Homo sapiens (Human).
   1587..1686    -  protein_bind   attL2: mutant version of attL; recombination site for the Gateway® LR reaction LR Clonase™
   1704..1722    -  promoter       T7 promoter: promoter for bacteriophage T7 RNA polymerase
   1856..2665    +  CDS            KanR: aminoglycoside phosphotransferase; aph(3')-Ia; confers resistance to kanamycin in bacteria or G418 (Geneticin®) in eukaryotes
   2812..3400    +  rep_origin     ori: high-copy-number ColE1/pMB1/pBR322/pUC origin of replication
