[The description below was written by a language model from this plasmid's Addgene catalogue record and pLannotate feature annotations shown in this document.]
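Description:
pDONR221_SLC25A38 is a Gateway entry clone built on the pDONR221 backbone, carrying a codon-optimized open reading frame for human SLC25A38. It belongs to a consortium collection of solute carrier (SLC) transporter clones. The sequenced plasmid is 3,462 nt, consistent with a backbone of about 2.5 kb plus the 912 bp insert. It is propagated in E. coli from a high-copy ColE1/pUC-type origin and selected with kanamycin through an aminoglycoside phosphotransferase (KanR) gene. Although the catalogue lists the vector type as mammalian expression, the feature table shows no eukaryotic promoter or polyadenylation signal. The plasmid therefore serves as a shuttle for the ORF rather than as an expression vector in its own right.

The SLC25A38 coding sequence sits between attL1 and attL2, the recombination sites produced when an insert is captured in a donor vector. These sites allow directional, in-frame transfer of the ORF into any attR-containing destination vector by an LR Clonase reaction, so users can choose their own promoter, tags and host system. SLC25A38 encodes a mitochondrial carrier that imports glycine into the matrix. There the glycine supplies the first step of heme biosynthesis, and the transporter is required during erythropoiesis. Upstream of the cassette, rrnB T1 and T2 terminators insulate the insert from read-through transcription in bacteria. A T7 promoter lies downstream of attL2 and points back toward the insert. The short lacI and lacZα fragments are backbone remnants with no evident functional role, and M13 forward and reverse primer sites flank the cassette for sequence verification. The stated use is subcloning the transporter ORF into custom expression vectors.
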