Addgene plasmid #132053: pDONR221_SLC25A38
Purpose: Gateway entry clone with codon-optimized ORF sequence for subcloning into custom expression vectors
Depositing lab: RESOLUTE Consortium & Giulio Superti-Furga. Depositing organization: CeMM Research Center for Molecular Medicine. Publication: The RESOLUTE consortium: unlocking SLC transporters for drug discovery. Superti-Furga G, Lackner D, Wiedmer T, Ingles-Prieto A, Barbosa B, Girardi E, Goldmann U, Gurtl B, Klavins K, Klimek C, Lindinger S, Lineiro-Retes E, Muller AC, Onstein S, Redinger G, Reil D, Sedlyarov V, Wolf G, Crawford M, Everley R, ... Steppan CM. Nat Rev Drug Discov. 2020 Jul;19(7):429-430. doi: 10.1038/d41573-020-00056-6. PubMed 32265506.
Backbone
  Vector backbone: pDONR221
  Backbone manufacturer: Thermo Fisher Scientific
  Backbone size w/o insert (bp): 2550
  Vector type: Mammalian Expression
Growth in bacteria
  Bacterial resistance: Kanamycin, 50 μg/mL
  Growth temperature: 37°C
  Growth strain: Stbl3
  Copy number: High Copy
Gene/Insert
  Gene/Insert name: SLC25A38 (alt name: FLJ20551)
  Species: H. sapiens (human)
  Insert size (bp): 912
  Entrez Gene: SLC25A38 (a.k.a. SIDBA2)
  Cloning method: Gateway Cloning
  Sequencing primers: 5′ M13-fwd; 3′ M13-rev
Terms and licenses: Academic/Nonprofit Terms; Industry Terms
Depositor comments: For more information on the full Resolute plasmid collection, please see www.addgene.org/depositor-collections/re-solute/. Please provide your feedback on this plasmid to the RESOLUTE consortium by filling out their RESOLUTE repository feedback form: https://forms.office.com/Pages/ResponsePage.aspx?id=0e05yklzmkS7rjFGQL4N7z4feCLQvEJAmVcOCM_u885UN1JJRko0Ukg4TVQwNTZLOUxPQVJWT1NHUCQlQCN0PWcu
How to cite: pDONR221_SLC25A38 was a gift from RESOLUTE Consortium & Giulio Superti-Furga (Addgene plasmid # 132053 ; http://n2t.net/addgene:132053 ; RRID:Addgene_132053)
