>Addgene plasmid #132053 | pDONR221_SLC25A38 | depositor partial sequence | sequence record 253506 | Codon-optimized ORF of SLC25A38
ATGATCCAGAACAGCAGGCCATCCCTGCTGCAGCCACAGGACGTGGGCGATACCGTGGAGACACTGATGC
TGCACCCAGTGATCAAGGCCTTCCTGTGCGGCAGCATCTCCGGCACCTGTTCCACACTGCTGTTTCAGCC
TCTGGACCTGCTGAAGACCAGACTGCAGACACTGCAGCCATCTGATCACGGAAGCAGGAGAGTGGGAATG
CTGGCCGTGCTGCTGAAGGTGGTGAGGACCGAGAGCCTGCTGGGCCTGTGGAAGGGCATGTCTCCTAGCA
TCGTGCGCTGCGTGCCAGGAGTGGGAATCTACTTCGGCACCCTGTATAGCCTGAAGCAGTACTTTCTGAG
GGGACACCCACCTACAGCCCTGGAGTCCGTGATGCTGGGAGTGGGATCCCGGTCTGTGGCAGGCGTGTGC
ATGTCTCCCATCACCGTGATCAAGACAAGATATGAGAGCGGCAAGTACGGCTATGAGTCCATCTATGCCG
CCCTGCGGTCCATCTACCACTCTGAGGGCCACAGAGGCCTGTTCTCCGGACTGACCGCCACACTGCTGAG
GGACGCCCCTTTCTCTGGCATCTACCTGATGTTTTATAACCAGACCAAGAATATCGTGCCCCACGACCAG
GTGGATGCCACCCTGATCCCTATCACAAATTTCTCTTGCGGCATCTTTGCAGGAATCCTGGCAAGCCTGG
TGACCCAGCCAGCAGACGTGATCAAGACACACATGCAGCTGTATCCCCTGAAGTTCCAGTGGATCGGCCA
GGCCGTGACACTGATCTTTAAGGATTACGGCCTGAGGGGCTTCTTTCAGGGAGGAATCCCTCGCGCCCTG
AGGCGCACCCTGATGGCAGCAATGGCATGGACAGTGTACGAGGAGATGATGGCCAAGATGGGCCTGAAGT
CC
